Addgene plasmid #202564: LentiGuide_CjCas9-Puro
Purpose: hU6-BsmBI-gRNA-Puro
Depositing lab: Gerald Schwank. Depositing organization: University of Zurich. Publication: Continuous directed evolution of a compact CjCas9 variant with broad PAM compatibility. Schmidheini L, Mathis N, Marquart KF, Rothgangl T, Kissling L, Bock D, Chanez C, Wang JP, Jinek M, Schwank G. Nat Chem Biol. 2023 Sep 21. doi: 10.1038/s41589-023-01427-x. PubMed 37735239.
Backbone
  Vector backbone: lentiGuide-Puro
  Vector type: Mammalian Expression
  Selectable markers: Blasticidin
Growth in bacteria
  Bacterial resistance: Ampicillin, 100 μg/mL
  Growth temperature: 37°C
  Growth strain: DH5alpha
  Copy number: High Copy
Gene/Insert
  Gene/Insert name: CjCas9 sgRNA cassette (alt name: Campylobacter jejuni CRISPR customizable RNA element)
  gRNA/shRNA sequence: customizable
  Species: Synthetic
  Promoter: hU6
  Cloning method: Restriction Enzyme; 5′ cloning site BsmBI (unknown if destroyed); 3′ cloning site BsmBI (unknown if destroyed)
  Sequencing primers: 5′ hU6-F
Terms and licenses: Academic/Nonprofit Terms; Industry Terms: Not Available to Industry
How to cite: LentiGuide_CjCas9-Puro was a gift from Gerald Schwank (Addgene plasmid # 202564 ; http://n2t.net/addgene:202564 ; RRID:Addgene_202564)
