[The description below was written by a language model from this plasmid's Addgene catalogue record and pLannotate feature annotations shown in this document.]
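Description:
LentiGuide_CjCas9-Puro is a third-generation-style, self-inactivating lentiviral guide RNA vector built on the lentiGuide-Puro backbone and adapted for the compact Cas9 from Campylobacter jejuni. It is propagated in E. coli as a high-copy plasmid through a ColE1/pUC-type origin with ampicillin resistance (AmpR). It also carries backbone remnants such as an f1 origin, lac regulatory fragments, T7 and T3 promoters, and an SV40 origin and polyadenylation signal outside the viral genome. The transfer cassette is framed by an RSV promoter-driven truncated HIV-1 5' LTR and a ΔU3 3' LTR. It contains the Ψ packaging signal with a gag fragment, the RRE for Rev-dependent export of the genomic RNA, a cPPT/CTS element and a WPRE to boost transcript stability and expression.

The payload is a human U6 (RNA polymerase III) promoter followed by a customizable spacer position and the CjCas9 guide RNA scaffold. According to the record, spacers are inserted by restriction cloning at BsmBI sites, so annealed oligonucleotides or library pools can be placed between the promoter and the scaffold. Downstream, an EF-1α promoter with its intron A drives puromycin N-acetyltransferase for selecting transduced mammalian cells. The catalogue field lists blasticidin as the selectable marker, but the plasmid name, the stated purpose and the annotated sequence all indicate puromycin, and no blasticidin resistance gene is annotated. No Cas9 coding sequence is annotated in the plasmid, so the nuclease must be supplied separately. The associated work concerns directed evolution of a CjCas9 variant with broadened PAM compatibility, which suggests use for stable delivery of guides to test or apply CjCas9-based editors in mammalian cells.
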