Features (pLannotate 1.2.2; 29 found; start..end, strand, type, name):
    227..348     +  polyA_signal   SV40 poly(A) signal: SV40 polyadenylation signal
    388..523     +  rep_origin     SV40 ori: SV40 origin of replication
    544..562     -  promoter       T7 promoter: promoter for bacteriophage T7 RNA polymerase
    570..725     +  CDS            lacZα (fragment): LacZα fragment of β-galactosidase; lacZ fragment
    730..1158    +  rep_origin     f1 ori (sequence partly withheld): f1 bacteriophage origin of replication; arrow indicates direction of (+) strand synthesis
   1211..1315    +  promoter       AmpR promoter: bla
   1316..2176    +  CDS            AmpR: β-lactamase; bla; confers resistance to ampicillin, carbenicillin, and related antibiotics
   2347..2935    +  rep_origin     ori: high-copy-number ColE1/pMB1/pBR322/pUC origin of replication
   3118..3210    +  CDS            lacI (fragment): lac repressor; lacI; The lac repressor binds to the lac operator to inhibit transcription in E. coli. This inhibition can be relieved by adding lactose or isopropyl-β-D-thiogalactopyranoside (IPTG).
   3223..3244    +  protein_bind   CAP binding site: CAP binding activates transcription in the presence of cAMP. E. coli catabolite activator protein
   3259..3289    +  promoter       lac promoter: promoter for the E. coli lac operon
   3297..3313    +  protein_bind   lac operator: The lac repressor binds to the lac operator to inhibit transcription in E. coli. This inhibition can be relieved by adding lactose or isopropyl-β-D-thiogalactopyranoside (IPTG). lac repressor encoded by lacI
   3358..3376    +  promoter       T3 promoter: promoter for bacteriophage T3 RNA polymerase
   3404..3630    +  promoter       RSV promoter: Rous sarcoma virus enhancer/promoter
   3631..3811    +  LTR            5' LTR (truncated): truncated 5' long terminal repeat (LTR) from HIV-1
   3858..3983    +  misc_feature   HIV-1 Ψ: packaging signal of human immunodeficiency virus type 1
   3967..4330    +  CDS            HIV-1 gag (fragment): gag protein from human immunodeficiency virus 1; gag
   4476..4709    +  misc_feature   RRE: The Rev response element (RRE) of HIV-1 allows for Rev-dependent mRNA export from the nucleus to the cytoplasm.
   5086..5112    +  CDS            Rev (fragment): human immunodeficiency virus 1 (HIV-1) Rev protein; rev; enhances nuclear export of unspliced and incompletely spliced viral mRNAs
   5116..5356    +  promoter       U6 promoter: RNA polymerase III promoter for human U6 snRNA
   5492..5560    +  misc_RNA       Cj gRNA scaffold (fragment): guide RNA scaffold for the Campylobacter jejuni CRISPR/Cas9 system (Kim et al., 2016)
   5617..5734    +  misc_feature   cPPT/CTS: central polypurine tract and central termination sequence of HIV-1
   5800..5866    +  CDS            small t antigen (fragment): SV40 (simian virus 40) small t antigen
   5892..6103    +  promoter       EF-1α core promoter: core promoter for human elongation factor EF-1α
   6104..7042    +  intron         EF-1α intron A: intron upstream of the start codon of human EF-1α
   7064..7663    +  CDS            PuroR (fragment): puromycin N-acetyltransferase; pac from Streptomyces; confers resistance to puromycin
   7679..8267    +  misc_feature   WPRE: woodchuck hepatitis virus posttranscriptional regulatory element
   8318..8337    +  misc_feature   cPPT/CTS (fragment): central polypurine tract and central termination sequence of HIV-1
   8339..149     +  LTR            3' LTR (ΔU3) (across the origin): self-inactivating 3' long terminal repeat (LTR) from HIV-1
>Addgene plasmid #202564 | LentiGuide_CjCas9-Puro | addgene full sequence | sequence record 400573 | Addgene NGS Result
GGAGCTCTCTGGCTAACTAGGGAACCCACTGCTTAAGCCTCAATAAAGCTTGCCTTGAGTGCTTCAAGTA
GTGTGTGCCCGTCTGTTGTGTGACTCTGGTAACTAGAGATCCCTCAGACCCTTTTAGTCAGTGTGGAAAA
TCTCTAGCAGTACGTATAGTAGTTCATGTCATCTTATTATTCAGTATTTATAACTTGCAAAGAAATGAAT
ATCAGAGAGTGAGAGGAACTTGTTTATTGCAGCTTATAATGGTTACAAATAAAGCAATAGCATCACAAAT
TTCACAAATAAAGCATTTTTTTCACTGCATTCTAGTTGTGGTTTGTCCAAACTCATCAATGTATCTTATC
ATGTCTGGCTCTAGCTATCCCGCCCCTAACTCCGCCCATCCCGCCCCTAACTCCGCCCAGTTCCGCCCAT
TCTCCGCCCCATGGCTGACTAATTTTTTTTATTTATGCAGAGGCCGAGGCCGCCTCGGCCTCTGAGCTAT
TCCAGAAGTAGTGAGGAGGCTTTTTTGGAGGCCTAGGGACGTACCCAATTCGCCCTATAGTGAGTCGTAT
TACGCGCGCTCACTGGCCGTCGTTTTACAACGTCGTGACTGGGAAAACCCTGGCGTTACCCAACTTAATC
GCCTTGCAGCACATCCCCCTTTCGCCAGCTGGCGTAATAGCGAAGAGGCCCGCACCGATCGCCCTTCCCA
ACAGTTGCGCAGCCTGAATGGCGAATGGG
[124 nt withheld, positions 730-853]
C
[91 nt withheld, positions 855-945]
A
[49 nt withheld, positions 947-995]
CCTTTGACGTTGGAGTCCACGTTCTTT
[37 nt withheld, positions 1023-1059]
ACCCTATCTCGGTCTATTCTTTTGATTTATAAGGGATTTTGCCGATTTCGGCCTATTGGTTAAAAAATGA
GCTGATTTAACAAAAATTTAACGCGAATTTTAACAAAATATTAACGCTTACAATTTAGGTGGCACTTTTC
GGGGAAATGTGCGCGGAACCCCTATTTGTTTATTTTTCTAAATACATTCAAATATGTATCCGCTCATGAG
ACAATAACCCTGATAAATGCTTCAATAATATTGAAAAAGGAAGAGTATGAGTATTCAACATTTCCGTGTC
GCCCTTATTCCCTTTTTTGCGGCATTTTGCCTTCCTGTTTTTGCTCACCCAGAAACGCTGGTGAAAGTAA
AAGATGCTGAAGATCAGTTGGGTGCACGAGTGGGTTACATCGAACTGGATCTCAACAGCGGTAAGATCCT
TGAGAGTTTTCGCCCCGAAGAACGTTTTCCAATGATGAGCACTTTTAAAGTTCTGCTATGTGGCGCGGTA
TTATCCCGTATTGACGCCGGGCAAGAGCAACTCGGTCGCCGCATACACTATTCTCAGAATGACTTGGTTG
AGTACTCACCAGTCACAGAAAAGCATCTTACGGATGGCATGACAGTAAGAGAATTATGCAGTGCTGCCAT
AACCATGAGTGATAACACTGCGGCCAACTTACTTCTGACAACGATCGGAGGACCGAAGGAGCTAACCGCT
TTTTTGCACAACATGGGGGATCATGTAACTCGCCTTGATCGTTGGGAACCGGAGCTGAATGAAGCCATAC
CAAACGACGAGCGTGACACCACGATGCCTGTAGCAATGGCAACAACGTTGCGCAAACTATTAACTGGCGA
ACTACTTACTCTAGCTTCCCGGCAACAATTAATAGACTGGATGGAGGCGGATAAAGTTGCAGGACCACTT
CTGCGCTCGGCCCTTCCGGCTGGCTGGTTTATTGCTGATAAATCTGGAGCCGGTGAGCGTGGGTCTCGCG
GTATCATTGCAGCACTGGGGCCAGATGGTAAGCCCTCCCGTATCGTAGTTATCTACACGACGGGGAGTCA
GGCAACTATGGATGAACGAAATAGACAGATCGCTGAGATAGGTGCCTCACTGATTAAGCATTGGTAACTG
TCAGACCAAGTTTACTCATATATACTTTAGATTGATTTAAAACTTCATTTTTAATTTAAAAGGATCTAGG
TGAAGATCCTTTTTGATAATCTCATGACCAAAATCCCTTAACGTGAGTTTTCGTTCCACTGAGCGTCAGA
CCCCGTAGAAAAGATCAAAGGATCTTCTTGAGATCCTTTTTTTCTGCGCGTAATCTGCTGCTTGCAAACA
AAAAAACCACCGCTACCAGCGGTGGTTTGTTTGCCGGATCAAGAGCTACCAACTCTTTTTCCGAAGGTAA
CTGGCTTCAGCAGAGCGCAGATACCAAATACTGTTCTTCTAGTGTAGCCGTAGTTAGGCCACCACTTCAA
GAACTCTGTAGCACCGCCTACATACCTCGCTCTGCTAATCCTGTTACCAGTGGCTGCTGCCAGTGGCGAT
AAGTCGTGTCTTACCGGGTTGGACTCAAGACGATAGTTACCGGATAAGGCGCAGCGGTCGGGCTGAACGG
GGGGTTCGTGCACACAGCCCAGCTTGGAGCGAACGACCTACACCGAACTGAGATACCTACAGCGTGAGCT
ATGAGAAAGCGCCACGCTTCCCGAAGGGAGAAAGGCGGACAGGTATCCGGTAAGCGGCAGGGTCGGAACA
GGAGAGCGCACGAGGGAGCTTCCAGGGGGAAACGCCTGGTATCTTTATAGTCCTGTCGGGTTTCGCCACC
TCTGACTTGAGCGTCGATTTTTGTGATGCTCGTCAGGGGGGCGGAGCCTATGGAAAAACGCCAGCAACGC
GGCCTTTTTACGGTTCCTGGCCTTTTGCTGGCCTTTTGCTCACATGTTCTTTCCTGCGTTATCCCCTGAT
TCTGTGGATAACCGTATTACCGCCTTTGAGTGAGCTGATACCGCTCGCCGCAGCCGAACGACCGAGCGCA
GCGAGTCAGTGAGCGAGGAAGCGGAAGAGCGCCCAATACGCAAACCGCCTCTCCCCGCGCGTTGGCCGAT
TCATTAATGCAGCTGGCACGACAGGTTTCCCGACTGGAAAGCGGGCAGTGAGCGCAACGCAATTAATGTG
AGTTAGCTCACTCATTAGGCACCCCAGGCTTTACACTTTATGCTTCCGGCTCGTATGTTGTGTGGAATTG
TGAGCGGATAACAATTTCACACAGGAAACAGCTATGACCATGATTACGCCAAGCGCGCAATTAACCCTCA
CTAAAGGGAACAAAAGCTGGAGCTGCAAGCTTAATGTAGTCTTATGCAATACTCTTGTAGTCTTGCAACA
TGGTAACGATGAGTTAGCAACATGCCTTACAAGGAGAGAAAAAGCACCGTGCATGCCGATTGGTGGAAGT
AAGGTGGTACGATCGTGCCTTATTAGGAAGGCAACAGACGGGTCTGACATGGATTGGACGAACCACTGAA
TTGCCGCATTGCAGAGATATTGTATTTAAGTGCCTAGCTCGATACATAAACGGGTCTCTCTGGTTAGACC
AGATCTGAGCCTGGGAGCTCTCTGGCTAACTAGGGAACCCACTGCTTAAGCCTCAATAAAGCTTGCCTTG
AGTGCTTCAAGTAGTGTGTGCCCGTCTGTTGTGTGACTCTGGTAACTAGAGATCCCTCAGACCCTTTTAG
TCAGTGTGGAAAATCTCTAGCAGTGGCGCCCGAACAGGGACTTGAAAGCGAAAGGGAAACCAGAGGAGCT
CTCTCGACGCAGGACTCGGCTTGCTGAAGCGCGCACGGCAAGAGGCGAGGGGCGGCGACTGGTGAGTACG
CCAAAAATTTTGACTAGCGGAGGCTAGAAGGAGAGAGATGGGTGCGAGAGCGTCAGTATTAAGCGGGGGA
GAATTAGATCGCGATGGGAAAAAATTCGGTTAAGGCCAGGGGGAAAGAAAAAATATAAATTAAAACATAT
AGTATGGGCAAGCAGGGAGCTAGAACGATTCGCAGTTAATCCTGGCCTGTTAGAAACATCAGAAGGCTGT
AGACAAATACTGGGACAGCTACAACCATCCCTTCAGACAGGATCAGAAGAACTTAGATCATTATATAATA
CAGTAGCAACCCTCTATTGTGTGCATCAAAGGATAGAGATAAAAGACACCAAGGAAGCTTTAGACAAGAT
AGAGGAAGAGCAAAACAAAAGTAAGACCACCGCACAGCAAGCGGCCGCTGATCTTCAGACCTGGAGGAGG
AGATATGAGGGACAATTGGAGAAGTGAATTATATAAATATAAAGTAGTAAAAATTGAACCATTAGGAGTA
GCACCCACCAAGGCAAAGAGAAGAGTGGTGCAGAGAGAAAAAAGAGCAGTGGGAATAGGAGCTTTGTTCC
TTGGGTTCTTGGGAGCAGCAGGAAGCACTATGGGCGCAGCGTCAATGACGCTGACGGTACAGGCCAGACA
ATTATTGTCTGGTATAGTGCAGCAGCAGAACAATTTGCTGAGGGCTATTGAGGCGCAACAGCATCTGTTG
CAACTCACAGTCTGGGGCATCAAGCAGCTCCAGGCAAGAATCCTGGCTGTGGAAAGATACCTAAAGGATC
AACAGCTCCTGGGGATTTGGGGTTGCTCTGGAAAACTCATTTGCACCACTGCTGTGCCTTGGAATGCTAG
TTGGAGTAATAAATCTCTGGAACAGATTTGGAATCACACGACCTGGATGGAGTGGGACAGAGAAATTAAC
AATTACACAAGCTTAATACACTCCTTAATTGAAGAATCGCAAAACCAGCAAGAAAAGAATGAACAAGAAT
TATTGGAATTAGATAAATGGGCAAGTTTGTGGAATTGGTTTAACATAACAAATTGGCTGTGGTATATAAA
ATTATTCATAATGATAGTAGGAGGCTTGGTAGGTTTAAGAATAGTTTTTGCTGTACTTTCTATAGTGAAT
AGAGTTAGGCAGGGATATTCACCATTATCGTTTCAGACCCACCTCCCAACCCCGAGGGGACCCAGAGAGG
GCCTATTTCCCATGATTCCTTCATATTTGCATATACGATACAAGGCTGTTAGAGAGATAATTAGAATTAA
TTTGACTGTAAACACAAAGATATTAGTACAAAATACGTGACGTAGAAAGTAATAATTTCTTGGGTAGTTT
GCAGTTTTAAAATTATGTTTTAAAATGGACTATCATATGCTTACCGTAACTTGAAAGTATTTCGATTTCT
TGGCTTTATATATCTTGTGGAAAGGACGAAACACCGGAGACGGTTGTAAATGAGCACACAAAATACATTT
TGGGGTAAATTTAGTTCCTGTTCCATTAACTGCGCTAAAAATAATTTTTAAATCTTTTTTAGCTTCTTGC
TCTTTTTTGTACGTCTCTGTTCTAGTCCCTGAAAAGGGACTAGAATAAAGAGTTTGCGGGACTCTGCGGG
GTTACAATCCCCTAAAACCGCTTTTTTTAAGCTTGGCGTAACTAGATCTTGAGACAAATGGCAGTATTCA
TCCACAATTTTAAAAGAAAAGGGGGGATTGGGGGGTACAGTGCAGGGGAAAGAATAGTAGACATAATAGC
AACAGACATACAAACTAAAGAATTACAAAAACAAATTACAAAAATTCAAAATTTTCGGGTTTATTACAGG
GACAGCAGAGATCCACTTTGGCGCCGGCTCGAGGGGGCCCGGGTGCAAAGATGGATAAAGTTTTAAACAG
AGAGGAATCTTTGCAGCTAATGGACCTTCTAGGTCTTGAAAGGAGTGGGAATTGGCTCCGGTGCCCGTCA
GTGGGCAGAGCGCACATCGCCCACAGTCCCCGAGAAGTTGGGGGGAGGGGTCGGCAATTGATCCGGTGCC
TAGAGAAGGTGGCGCGGGGTAAACTGGGAAAGTGATGTCGTGTACTGGCTCCGCCTTTTTCCCGAGGGTG
GGGGAGAACCGTATATAAGTGCAGTAGTCGCCGTGAACGTTCTTTTTCGCAACGGGTTTGCCGCCAGAAC
ACAGGTAAGTGCCGTGTGTGGTTCCCGCGGGCCTGGCCTCTTTACGGGTTATGGCCCTTGCGTGCCTTGA
ATTACTTCCACCTGGCTGCAGTACGTGATTCTTGATCCCGAGCTTCGGGTTGGAAGTGGGTGGGAGAGTT
CGAGGCCTTGCGCTTAAGGAGCCCCTTCGCCTCGTGCTTGAGTTGAGGCCTGGCCTGGGCGCTGGGGCCG
CCGCGTGCGAATCTGGTGGCACCTTCGCGCCTGTCTCGCTGCTTTCGATAAGTCTCTAGCCATTTAAAAT
TTTTGATGACCTGCTGCGACGCTTTTTTTCTGGCAAGATAGTCTTGTAAATGCGGGCCAAGATCTGCACA
CTGGTATTTCGGTTTTTGGGGCCGCGGGCGGCGACGGGGCCCGTGCGTCCCAGCGCACATGTTCGGCGAG
GCGGGGCCTGCGAGCGCGGCCACCGAGAATCGGACGGGGGTAGTCTCAAGCTGGCCGGCCTGCTCTGGTG
CCTGGCCTCGCGCCGCCGTGTATCGCCCCGCCCTGGGCGGCAAGGCTGGCCCGGTCGGCACCAGTTGCGT
GAGCGGAAAGATGGCCGCTTCCCGGCCCTGCTGCAGGGAGCTCAAAATGGAGGACGCGGCGCTCGGGAGA
GCGGGCGGGTGAGTCACCCACACAAAGGAAAAGGGCCTTTCCGTCCTCAGCCGTCGCTTCATGTGACTCC
ACGGAGTACCGGGCGCCGTCCAGGCACCTCGATTAGTTCTCGAGCTTTTGGAGTACGTCGTCTTTAGGTT
GGGGGGAGGGGTTTTATGCGATGGAGTTTCCCCACACTGAGTGGGTGGAGACTGAAGTTAGGCCAGCTTG
GCACTTGATGTAATTCTCCTTGGAATTTGCCCTTTTTGAGTTTGGATCTTGGTTCATTCTCAAGCCTCAG
ACAGTGGTTCAAAGTTTTTTTCTTCCATTTCAGGTGTCGTGACGTACGGCCACCATGACCGAGTACAAGC
CCACGGTGCGCCTCGCCACCCGCGACGACGTCCCCAGGGCCGTACGCACCCTCGCCGCCGCGTTCGCCGA
CTACCCCGCCACGCGCCACACCGTCGATCCGGACCGCCACATCGAGCGGGTCACCGAGCTGCAAGAACTC
TTCCTCACGCGCGTCGGGCTCGACATCGGCAAGGTGTGGGTCGCGGACGACGGCGCCGCCGTGGCGGTCT
GGACCACGCCGGAGAGCGTCGAAGCGGGGGCGGTGTTCGCCGAGATCGGCCCGCGCATGGCCGAGTTGAG
CGGTTCCCGGCTGGCCGCGCAGCAACAGATGGAAGGCCTCCTGGCGCCGCACCGGCCCAAGGAGCCCGCG
TGGTTCCTGGCCACCGTCGGAGTCTCGCCCGACCACCAGGGCAAGGGTCTGGGCAGCGCCGTCGTGCTCC
CCGGAGTGGAGGCGGCCGAGCGCGCCGGGGTGCCCGCCTTCCTGGAGACCTCCGCGCCCCGCAACCTCCC
CTTCTACGAGCGGCTCGGCTTCACCGTCACCGCCGACGTCGAGGTGCCCGAAGGACCGCGCACCTGGTGC
ATGACCCGCAAGCCCGGTGCCTGAACGCGTTAAGTCGACAATCAACCTCTGGATTACAAAATTTGTGAAA
GATTGACTGGTATTCTTAACTATGTTGCTCCTTTTACGCTATGTGGATACGCTGCTTTAATGCCTTTGTA
TCATGCTATTGCTTCCCGTATGGCTTTCATTTTCTCCTCCTTGTATAAATCCTGGTTGCTGTCTCTTTAT
GAGGAGTTGTGGCCCGTTGTCAGGCAACGTGGCGTGGTGTGCACTGTGTTTGCTGACGCAACCCCCACTG
GTTGGGGCATTGCCACCACCTGTCAGCTCCTTTCCGGGACTTTCGCTTTCCCCCTCCCTATTGCCACGGC
GGAACTCATCGCCGCCTGCCTTGCCCGCTGCTGGACAGGGGCTCGGCTGTTGGGCACTGACAATTCCGTG
GTGTTGTCGGGGAAATCATCGTCCTTTCCTTGGCTGCTCGCCTGTGTTGCCACCTGGATTCTGCGCGGGA
CGTCCTTCTGCTACGTCCCTTCGGCCCTCAATCCAGCGGACCTTCCTTCCCGCGGCCTGCTGCCGGCTCT
GCGGCCTCTTCCGCGTCTTCGCCTTCGCCCTCAGACGAGTCGGATCTCCCTTTGGGCCGCCTCCCCGCGT
CGACTTTAAGACCAATGACTTACAAGGCAGCTGTAGATCTTAGCCACTTTTTAAAAGAAAAGGGGGGACT
GGAAGGGCTAATTCACTCCCAACGAAGACAAGATCTGCTTTTTGCTTGTACTGGGTCTCTCTGGTTAGAC
CAGATCTGAGCCTG
